Addgene plasmid #136415: pKLV-gRNA-Myb-Qk_1
Purpose: Lentiviral expression of gRNAs targeting intron 4 of murine Qk and intron 9 of murine Myb. Also constitutively expresses Puromycin linked to TagBFP.
Depositing lab: Massimo Squatrito. Depositing organization: Centro Nacional de Investigaciones Oncologicas (CNIO). Publication: Somatic genome editing with the RCAS-TVA-CRISPR-Cas9 system for precision tumor modeling. Oldrini B, Curiel-Garcia A, Marques C, Matia V, Uluckan O, Grana-Castro O, Torres-Ruiz R, Rodriguez-Perales S, Huse JT, Squatrito M. Nat Commun. 2018 Apr 13;9(1):1466. doi: 10.1038/s41467-018-03731-w. PubMed 29654229.
Backbone
  Vector backbone: pKLV-U6gRNA-PGKpuro2ABFP
  Backbone manufacturer: Addgene #50946
  Vector type: Mammalian Expression, Lentiviral, CRISPR
  Selectable markers: Puromycin
Growth in bacteria
  Bacterial resistance: Ampicillin, 100 μg/mL
  Growth temperature: 37°C
  Growth strain: NEB Stable
  Copy number: High Copy
Gene/Insert
  Gene/Insert name: U6_sgRNA(Myb)_U6_sgRNA(Qk)
  gRNA/shRNA sequence: Unknown
  Species: M. musculus (mouse)
  Promoter: U6
  Cloning method: Gateway Cloning
  Sequencing primers: 5′ Unknown
Terms and licenses: Academic/Nonprofit Terms; Industry Terms: Not Available to Industry
How to cite: pKLV-gRNA-Myb-Qk_1 was a gift from Massimo Squatrito (Addgene plasmid # 136415 ; http://n2t.net/addgene:136415 ; RRID:Addgene_136415)
