[The description below was written by a language model from this plasmid's Addgene catalogue record and pLannotate feature annotations shown in this document.]
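Description:
pKLV-gRNA-Myb-Qk_1 is a lentiviral CRISPR guide RNA vector built on the pKLV-U6gRNA-PGKpuro2ABFP backbone and designed to deliver two guides to mammalian (mouse) cells. In bacteria it is maintained as a high-copy plasmid through a ColE1/pUC-type origin with ampicillin resistance. The backbone also carries an f1 origin and remnants of a lacZα/lac promoter cloning region flanked by T7 and T3 promoters. The viral portion follows a CMV enhancer/promoter-driven layout: a truncated HIV-1 5' LTR, the Ψ packaging signal with a gag fragment, the RRE for Rev-dependent export of the genomic RNA, and a cPPT/CTS element. It ends with a downstream truncated LTR followed by a bGH polyadenylation signal. Packaging functions are not encoded on the plasmid and would have to be supplied in trans.

The payload consists of two tandem RNA polymerase III cassettes. A human U6 promoter and a mouse U6 promoter each precede a Streptococcus pyogenes Cas9 gRNA scaffold, and an additional partial scaffold is annotated between the two units. According to the record, one guide targets intron 9 of murine Myb and the other intron 4 of murine Qk; the spacer sequences themselves are not given. Downstream, a mouse PGK promoter constitutively drives puromycin N-acetyltransferase linked to TagBFP (a 2A linkage, judging by the backbone name), so transduced cells can be both drug-selected and tracked by blue fluorescence. No Cas9 is encoded, so the nuclease must come from another source. Cutting both introns simultaneously is consistent with engineering a Myb–Qk chromosomal rearrangement, and the associated publication concerns somatic genome editing for tumor modeling, although the record does not spell out this aim.
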