Features (pLannotate 1.2.2; 30 found; start..end, strand, type, name):
     30..458     -  rep_origin     f1 ori (sequence partly withheld): f1 bacteriophage origin of replication; arrow indicates direction of (+) strand synthesis
    463..618     -  CDS            lacZα (fragment): LacZα fragment of β-galactosidase; lacZ fragment
    626..644     +  promoter       T7 promoter: promoter for bacteriophage T7 RNA polymerase
    715..1018    +  enhancer       CMV enhancer: human cytomegalovirus immediate early enhancer
   1019..1218    +  promoter       CMV promoter: human cytomegalovirus (CMV) immediate early promoter
   1236..1416    +  LTR            5' LTR (truncated): truncated 5' long terminal repeat (LTR) from HIV-1
   1463..1588    +  misc_feature   HIV-1 Ψ: packaging signal of human immunodeficiency virus type 1
   1572..1910    +  CDS            HIV-1 gag (fragment): gag protein from human immunodeficiency virus 1; gag
   2085..2318    +  misc_feature   RRE: The Rev response element (RRE) of HIV-1 allows for Rev-dependent mRNA export from the nucleus to the cytoplasm.
   2695..2795    +  CDS            Rev (fragment): human immunodeficiency virus 1 (HIV-1) Rev protein; rev; enhances nuclear export of unspliced and incompletely spliced viral mRNAs
   2845..2962    +  misc_feature   cPPT/CTS: central polypurine tract and central termination sequence of HIV-1
   3045..3285    +  promoter       U6 promoter: RNA polymerase III promoter for human U6 snRNA
   3314..3389    +  misc_RNA       gRNA scaffold: guide RNA scaffold for the Streptococcus pyogenes CRISPR/Cas9 system
   3396..3439    +  misc_RNA       gRNA scaffold (fragment): guide RNA scaffold for the Streptococcus pyogenes CRISPR/Cas9 system
   3486..3799    +  promoter       U6 promoter: RNA polymerase III promoter for mouse U6 snRNA (Das et al., 1988)
   3823..3898    +  misc_RNA       gRNA scaffold: guide RNA scaffold for the Streptococcus pyogenes CRISPR/Cas9 system
   3921..4420    +  promoter       PGK promoter: mouse phosphoglycerate kinase 1 promoter
   4460..5056    +  CDS            PuroR (fragment): puromycin N-acetyltransferase; pac from Streptomyces; confers resistance to puromycin
   5129..5827    +  CDS            TagBFP: TagBFP is a basic (constitutively fluorescent) blue fluorescent protein published in 2008, derived from Entacmaea quadricolor. It is reported to be a very rapidly-maturing monomer with very low acid sensitivity.
   5842..5979    +  CDS            nef (fragment): NEF_HV1LA - Experimental evidence at protein level: Swiss-Prot protein existence level 1. Extracellular Nef protein targets CD4(+) T-lymphocytes for apoptosis by interacting with CXCR4 surface receptors. From Human immunodeficiency virus type 1 group M subtype B (isolate Lai) (HIV-1).
   5987..6165    +  LTR            5' LTR (truncated): truncated 5' long terminal repeat (LTR) from HIV-1
   6191..6302    +  polyA_signal   bGH poly(A) signal: bovine growth hormone polyadenylation signal
   6441..6459    -  promoter       T3 promoter: promoter for bacteriophage T3 RNA polymerase
   6504..6520    -  protein_bind   lac operator: The lac repressor binds to the lac operator to inhibit transcription in E. coli. This inhibition can be relieved by adding lactose or isopropyl-β-D-thiogalactopyranoside (IPTG). lac repressor encoded by lacI
   6528..6558    -  promoter       lac promoter: promoter for the E. coli lac operon
   6573..6594    -  protein_bind   CAP binding site: CAP binding activates transcription in the presence of cAMP. E. coli catabolite activator protein
   6607..6699    -  CDS            lacI (fragment): lac repressor; lacI; The lac repressor binds to the lac operator to inhibit transcription in E. coli. This inhibition can be relieved by adding lactose or isopropyl-β-D-thiogalactopyranoside (IPTG).
   6882..7470    -  rep_origin     ori: high-copy-number ColE1/pMB1/pBR322/pUC origin of replication
   7641..8501    -  CDS            AmpR: β-lactamase; bla; confers resistance to ampicillin, carbenicillin, and related antibiotics
   8502..8606    -  promoter       AmpR promoter: bla
>Addgene plasmid #136415 | pKLV-gRNA-Myb-Qk_1 | addgene full sequence | sequence record 271755 | Addgene NGS Result
CTAAATTGTAAGCGTTAATATTTTGTTAAAATTCGCGTTAAATTTTTGTTAAATCAGCTCATTTTTTAAC
CAATAGGCCGAAATCGGCAAAATCCCTTATAAATCAAAAGAATAGACCGAGATAGGGT
[37 nt withheld, positions 129-165]
AAAGAACGTGGACTCCAACGTCAAAGG
[49 nt withheld, positions 193-241]
T
[91 nt withheld, positions 243-333]
G
[124 nt withheld, positions 335-458]
CCCATTCGCCATTCAGGCTGCGCAACTGTTGGGAAGGGCGATCGGTGCGGGCCTCTTCGCTATTACGCCA
GCTGGCGAAAGGGGGATGTGCTGCAAGGCGATTAAGTTGGGTAACGCCAGGGTTTTCCCAGTCACGACGT
TGTAAAACGACGGCCAGTGAGCGCGCGTAATACGACTCACTATAGGGCGAATTGACTAGTTATTAATAGT
AATCAATTACGGGGTCATTAGTTCATAGCCCATATATGGAGTTCCGCGTTACATAACTTACGGTAAATGG
CCCGCCTGGCTGACCGCCCAACGACCCCCGCCCATTGACGTCAATAATGACGTATGTTCCCATAGTAACG
CCAATAGGGACTTTCCATTGACGTCAATGGGTGGAGTATTTACGGTAAACTGCCCACTTGGCAGTACATC
AAGTGTATCATATGCCAAGTACGCCCCCTATTGACGTCAATGACGGTAAATGGCCCGCCTGGCATTATGC
CCAGTACATGACCTTATGGGACTTTCCTACTTGGCAGTACATCTACGTATTAGTCATCGCTATTACCATG
GTGATGCGGTTTTGGCAGTACATCAATGGGCGTGGATAGCGGTTTGACTCACGGGGATTTCCAAGTCTCC
ACCCCATTGACGTCAATGGGAGTTTGTTTTGGCACCAAAATCAACGGGACTTTCCAAAATGTCGTAACAA
CTCCGCCCCATTGACGCAAATGGGCGGTAGGCGTGTACGGTGGGAGGTCTATATAAGCAGCGCGTTTTGC
CTGTACTGGGTCTCTCTGGTTAGACCAGATCTGAGCCTGGGAGCTCTCTGGCTAACTAGGGAACCCACTG
CTTAAGCCTCAATAAAGCTTGCCTTGAGTGCTTCAAGTAGTGTGTGCCCGTCTGTTGTGTGACTCTGGTA
ACTAGAGATCCCTCAGACCCTTTTAGTCAGTGTGGAAAATCTCTAGCAGTGGCGCCCGAACAGGGACTTG
AAAGCGAAAGGGAAACCAGAGGAGCTCTCTCGACGCAGGACTCGGCTTGCTGAAGCGCGCACGGCAAGAG
GCGAGGGGCGGCGACTGGTGAGTACGCCAAAAATTTTGACTAGCGGAGGCTAGAAGGAGAGAGATGGGTG
CGAGAGCGTCAGTATTAAGCGGGGGAGAATTAGATCGCGATGGGAAAAAATTCGGTTAAGGCCAGGGGGA
AAGAAAAAATATAAATTAAAACATATAGTATGGGCAAGCAGGGAGCTAGAACGATTCGCAGTTAATCCTG
GCCTGTTAGAAACATCAGAAGGCTGTAGACAAATACTGGGACAGCTACAACCATCCCTTCAGACAGGATC
AGAAGAACTTAGATCATTATATAATACAGTAGCAACCCTCTATTGTGTGCATCAAAGGATAGAGATAAAA
GACACCAAGGAAGCTTTAGACAAGATAGAGGAAGAGCAAAACAAAAGTAAGACCACCGCACAGCAAGCGG
CCGGCCGCTGATCTTCAGACCTGGAGGAGGAGATATGAGGGACAATTGGAGAAGTGAATTATATAAATAT
AAAGTAGTAAAAATTGAACCATTAGGAGTAGCACCCACCAAGGCAAAGAGAAGAGTGGTGCAGAGAGAAA
AAAGAGCAGTGGGAATAGGAGCTTTGTTCCTTGGGTTCTTGGGAGCAGCAGGAAGCACTATGGGCGCAGC
GTCAATGACGCTGACGGTACAGGCCAGACAATTATTGTCTGGTATAGTGCAGCAGCAGAACAATTTGCTG
AGGGCTATTGAGGCGCAACAGCATCTGTTGCAACTCACAGTCTGGGGCATCAAGCAGCTCCAGGCAAGAA
TCCTGGCTGTGGAAAGATACCTAAAGGATCAACAGCTCCTGGGGATTTGGGGTTGCTCTGGAAAACTCAT
TTGCACCACTGCTGTGCCTTGGAATGCTAGTTGGAGTAATAAATCTCTGGAACAGATTTGGAATCACACG
ACCTGGATGGAGTGGGACAGAGAAATTAACAATTACACAAGCTTAATACACTCCTTAATTGAAGAATCGC
AAAACCAGCAAGAAAAGAATGAACAAGAATTATTGGAATTAGATAAATGGGCAAGTTTGTGGAATTGGTT
TAACATAACAAATTGGCTGTGGTATATAAAATTATTCATAATGATAGTAGGAGGCTTGGTAGGTTTAAGA
ATAGTTTTTGCTGTACTTTCTATAGTGAATAGAGTTAGGCAGGGATATTCACCATTATCGTTTCAGACCC
ACCTCCCAACCCCGAGGGGACCCGACAGGCCCGAAGGAATAGAAGAAGAAGGTGGAGAGAGAGACAGAGA
CAGATCCATTCGATTAGTGAACGGATCGGCACTGCGTGCGCCAATTCTGCAGACAAATGGCAGTATTCAT
CCACAATTTTAAAAGAAAAGGGGGGATTGGGGGGTACAGTGCAGGGGAAAGAATAGTAGACATAATAGCA
ACAGACATACAAACTAAAGAATTACAAAAACAAATTACAAAAATTCAAAATTTTCGGGTTTATTACAGGG
ACAGCAGAGATCCAGTTTGGTTAGTACCGGGCCCTACGCGTTACTCGAGCCAAGGTCGGGCAGGAAGAGG
GCCTATTTCCCATGATTCCTTCATATTTGCATATACGATACAAGGCTGTTAGAGAGATAATTAGAATTAA
TTTGACTGTAAACACAAAGATATTAGTACAAAATACGTGACGTAGAAAGTAATAATTTCTTGGGTAGTTT
GCAGTTTTAAAATTATGTTTTAAAATGGACTATCATATGCTTACCGTAACTTGAAAGTATTTCGATTTCT
TGGCTTTATATATCTTGTGGAAAGGACGAAACACCGAACTTCATTAATTCACACCGTTTTAGAGCTAGAA
ATAGCAAGTTAAAATAAGGCTAGTCCGTTATCAACTTGAAAAAGTGGCACCGAGTCGGTGCTTTTTTGTT
TTAGAGCTAGAAATAGCAAGTTAAAATAAGGCTAGTCCGTTTTTAGCGCGTGCGCCAATTCTGCAGACAA
ATGGCTCTAGATCTAGAGATCCGACGCCGCCATCTCTAGGCCCGCGCCGGCCCCCTCGCACAGACTTGTG
GGAGAAGCTCGGCTACTCCCCTGCCCCGGTTAATTTGCATATAATATTTCCTAGTAACTATAGAGGCTTA
ATGTGCGATAAAAGACAGATAATCTGTTCTTTTTAATACTAGCTACATTTTACATGATAGGCTTGGATTT
CTATAAGAGATACAAATACTAAATTATTATTTTAAAAAACAGCACAAAAGGAAACTCACCCTAACTGTAA
AGTAATTGTGTGTTTTGAGACTATAAATATGCATGCGAGAAAAGCCTTGTTTGGTTCCCTCAATCTAACT
ACAAGTTTTAGAGCTAGAAATAGCAAGTTAAAATAAGGCTAGTCCGTTATCAACTTGAAAAAGTGGCACC
GAGTCGGTGCTTTTTTTGGATCCAATTCTACCGGGTAGGGGAGGCGCTTTTCCCAAGGCAGTCTGGAGCA
TGCGCTTTAGCAGCCCCGCTGGGCACTTGGCGCTACACAAGTGGCCTCTGGCCTCGCACACATTCCACAT
CCACCGGTAGGCGCCAACCGGCTCCGTTCTTTGGTGGCCCCTTCGCGCCACCTTCTACTCCTCCCCTAGT
CAGGAAGTTCCCCCCCGCCCCGCAGCTCGCGTCGTGCAGGACGTGACAAATGGAAGTAGCACGTCTCACT
AGTCTCGTGCAGATGGACAGCACCGCTGAGCAATGGAAGCGGGTAGGCCTTTGGGGCAGCGGCCAATAGC
AGCTTTGCTCCTTCGCTTTCTGGGCTCAGAGGCTGGGAAGGGGTGGGTCCGGGGGCGGGCTCAGGGGCGG
GCTCAGGGGCGGGGCGGGCGCCCGAAGGTCCTCCGGAGGCCCGGCATTCTGCACGCTTCAAAAGCGCACG
TCTGCCGCGCTGTTCTCCTCTTCCTCATCTCCGGGCCTTTCGACCTGCATCCATCTAGATCTCGAGCAGC
TGAAGCTTACCATGACCGAGTACAAGCCCACGGTGCGCCTCGCCACCCGCGACGACGTCCCCAGGGCCGT
ACGCACCCTCGCCGCCGCGTTCGCCGACTACCCCGCCACGCGCCACACCGTCGATCCGGACCGCCACATC
GAGCGGGTCACCGAGCTGCAAGAACTCTTCCTCACGCGCGTCGGGCTCGACATCGGCAAGGTGTGGGTCG
CGGACGACGGCGCCGCGGTGGCGGTCTGGACCACGCCGGAGAGCGTCGAAGCGGGGGCGGTGTTCGCCGA
GATCGGCCCGCGCATGGCCGAGTTGAGCGGTTCCCGGCTGGCCGCGCAGCAACAGATGGAAGGCCTCCTG
GCGCCGCACCGGCCCAAGGAGCCCGCGTGGTTCCTGGCCACCGTCGGCGTCTCGCCCGACCACCAGGGCA
AGGGTCTGGGCAGCGCCGTCGTGCTCCCCGGAGTGGAGGCGGCCGAGCGCGCCGGGGTGCCCGCCTTCCT
GGAGACCTCCGCGCCCCGCAACCTCCCCTTCTACGAGCGGCTCGGCTTCACCGTCACCGCCGACGTCGAG
GTGCCCGAAGGACCGCGCACCTGGTGCATGACCCGCAAGCCCGGTGCCGGCGGCGGGTCCGGAGGAGAGG
GCAGAGGAAGTCTCCTAACATGCGGTGACGTGGAGGAGAATCCTGGCCCAATGAGCGAGCTGATTAAGGA
GAACATGCACATGAAGCTGTACATGGAGGGCACCGTGGACAACCATCACTTCAAGTGCACATCCGAGGGC
GAAGGCAAGCCCTACGAGGGCACCCAGACCATGAGAATCAAGGTGGTCGAGGGCGGCCCTCTCCCCTTCG
CCTTCGACATCCTGGCTACTAGCTTCCTCTACGGCAGCAAGACCTTCATCAACCACACCCAGGGCATCCC
CGACTTCTTCAAGCAGTCCTTCCCTGAGGGCTTCACATGGGAGAGAGTCACCACATACGAGGACGGGGGC
GTGCTGACCGCTACCCAGGACACCAGCCTCCAGGACGGCTGCCTCATCTACAACGTCAAGATCAGAGGGG
TGAACTTCACATCCAACGGCCCTGTGATGCAGAAGAAAACACTCGGCTGGGAGGCCTTCACCGAGACGCT
GTACCCCGCTGACGGCGGCCTGGAAGGCAGAAACGACATGGCCCTGAAGCTCGTGGGCGGGAGCCATCTG
ATCGCAAACATCAAGACCACATATAGATCCAAGAAACCCGCTAAGAACCTCAAGATGCCTGGCGTCTACT
ATGTGGACTACAGACTGGAAAGAATCAAGGAGGCCAACAACGAGACCTACGTCGAGCAGCACGAGGTGGC
AGTGGCCAGATACTGCGACCTCCCTAGCAAACTGGGGCACAAGCTTAATTGAGCGGCCGCTAGGTACCTT
TAAGACCAATGACTTACAAGGCAGCTGTAGATCTTAGCCACTTTTTAAAAGAAAAGGGGGGACTGGAAGG
GCTAATTCACTCCCAAAGAAGTCAAGATCTGCTTTTTGCCTGTACTGGGTCTCTCTGGTTAGACCAGAGT
CTCTCTGGTTAGACCAGATCTGAGCCTGGGAGCTCTCTGGCTAACTAGGGAACCCACTGCTTAAGCCTCA
ATAAAGCTTGCCTTGAGTGCTTCAAGTAGTGTGTGCCCGTCTGTTGTGTGACTCTGGTAACTAGAGATCC
CTCAGACCCTTTTAGTCAGTGTGGAAAATCTCTAGCAGTTTAAACCCGCTGATCAGCCTCGACTGTGCCT
TCTAGTTGCCAGCCATCTGTTGTTTGCCCCTCCCCCGTGCCTTCCTTGACCCTGGAAGGTGCCACTCCCA
CTGTCCTTTCCTAATAAAATGAGGAAATTGCATCGCATTGTCTGAGTAGGTGTCATTCTATTCTGGGGGG
TGGGGTGGGGCAGGACAGCAAGGGGGAGGATTGGGAAGTCAATAGCAGGCATGCTGGGGATGCGGTGGGC
TCTATGGGCGGCCGTTAATTAAGCTTTTGTTCCCTTTAGTGAGGGTTAATTGCGCGCTTGGCGTAATCAT
GGTCATAGCTGTTTCCTGTGTGAAATTGTTATCCGCTCACAATTCCACACAACATACGAGCCGGGAGCAT
AAAGTGTAAAGCCTGGGGTGCCTAATGAGTGAGCTAACTCACATTAATTGCGTTGCGCTCACTGCCCGCT
TTCCAGTCGGGAAACCTGTCGTGCCAGCTGCATTAATGAATCGGCCAACGCGCGGGGAGAGGCGGTTTGC
GTATTGGGCGCTCTTCCGCTTCCTCGCTCACTGACTCGCTGCGCTCGGTCGTTCGGCTGCGGCGAGCGGT
ATCAGCTCACTCAAAGGCGGTAATACGGTTATCCACAGAATCAGGGGATAACGCAGGAAAGAACATGTGA
GCAAAAGGCCAGCAAAAGGCCAGGAACCGTAAAAAGGCCGCGTTGCTGGCGTTTTTCCATAGGCTCCGCC
CCCCTGACGAGCATCACAAAAATCGACGCTCAAGTCAGAGGTGGCGAAACCCGACAGGACTATAAAGATA
CCAGGCGTTTCCCCCTGGAAGCTCCCTCGTGCGCTCTCCTGTTCCGACCCTGCCGCTTACCGGATACCTG
TCCGCCTTTCTCCCTTCGGGAAGCGTGGCGCTTTCTCATAGCTCACGCTGTAGGTATCTCAGTTCGGTGT
AGGTCGTTCGCTCCAAGCTGGGCTGTGTGCACGAACCCCCCGTTCAGCCCGACCGCTGCGCCTTATCCGG
TAACTATCGTCTTGAGTCCAACCCGGTAAGACACGACTTATCGCCACTGGCAGCAGCCACTGGTAACAGG
ATTAGCAGAGCGAGGTATGTAGGCGGTGCTACAGAGTTCTTGAAGTGGTGGCCTAACTACGGCTACACTA
GAAGAACAGTATTTGGTATCTGCGCTCTGCTGAAGCCAGTTACCTTCGGAAAAAGAGTTGGTAGCTCTTG
ATCCGGCAAACAAACCACCGCTGGTAGCGGTGGTTTTTTTGTTTGCAAGCAGCAGATTACGCGCAGAAAA
AAAGGATCTCAAGAAGATCCTTTGATCTTTTCTACGGGGTCTGACGCTCAGTGGAACGAAAACTCACGTT
AAGGGATTTTGGTCATGAGATTATCAAAAAGGATCTTCACCTAGATCCTTTTAAATTAAAAATGAAGTTT
TAAATCAATCTAAAGTATATATGAGTAAACTTGGTCTGACAGTTACCAATGCTTAATCAGTGAGGCACCT
ATCTCAGCGATCTGTCTATTTCGTTCATCCATAGTTGCCTGACTCCCCGTCGTGTAGATAACTACGATAC
GGGAGGGCTTACCATCTGGCCCCAGTGCTGCAATGATACCGCGAGACCCACGCTCACCGGCTCCAGATTT
ATCAGCAATAAACCAGCCAGCCGGAAGGGCCGAGCGCAGAAGTGGTCCTGCAACTTTATCCGCCTCCATC
CAGTCTATTAATTGTTGCCGGGAAGCTAGAGTAAGTAGTTCGCCAGTTAATAGTTTGCGCAACGTTGTTG
CCATTGCTACAGGCATCGTGGTGTCACGCTCGTCGTTTGGTATGGCTTCATTCAGCTCCGGTTCCCAACG
ATCAAGGCGAGTTACATGATCCCCCATGTTGTGCAAAAAAGCGGTTAGCTCCTTCGGTCCTCCGATCGTT
GTCAGAAGTAAGTTGGCCGCAGTGTTATCACTCATGGTTATGGCAGCACTGCATAATTCTCTTACTGTCA
TGCCATCCGTAAGATGCTTTTCTGTGACTGGTGAGTACTCAACCAAGTCATTCTGAGAATAGTGTATGCG
GCGACCGAGTTGCTCTTGCCCGGCGTCAATACGGGATAATACCGCGCCACATAGCAGAACTTTAAAAGTG
CTCATCATTGGAAAACGTTCTTCGGGGCGAAAACTCTCAAGGATCTTACCGCTGTTGAGATCCAGTTCGA
TGTAACCCACTCGTGCACCCAACTGATCTTCAGCATCTTTTACTTTCACCAGCGTTTCTGGGTGAGCAAA
AACAGGAAGGCAAAATGCCGCAAAAAAGGGAATAAGGGCGACACGGAAATGTTGAATACTCATACTCTTC
CTTTTTCAATATTATTGAAGCATTTATCAGGGTTATTGTCTCATGAGCGGATACATATTTGAATGTATTT
AGAAAAATAAACAAATAGGGGTTCCGCGCACATTTCCCCGAAAAGTGCCAC
